Addgene plasmid #91504: pHH0103_ASAP2-1/1
Purpose: Protein expression and purification of human SH3 domain construct ASAP2-1/1
Depositing lab: Sachdev Sidhu. Depositing organization: University of Toronto. Publication: Comprehensive Analysis of the Human SH3 Domain Family Reveals a Wide Variety of Non-canonical Specificities. Teyra J, Huang H, Jain S, Guan X, Dong A, Liu Y, Tempel W, Min J, Tong Y, Kim PM, Bader GD, Sidhu SS. Structure. 2017 Oct 3;25(10):1598-1610.e3. doi: 10.1016/j.str.2017.07.017. Epub 2017 Sep 7. PubMed 28890361.
Backbone
  Vector backbone: pHH0103
  Vector type: Bacterial Expression
Growth in bacteria
  Bacterial resistance: Ampicillin, 100 μg/mL
  Growth temperature: 37°C
  Growth strain: DH5alpha
  Copy number: Low Copy
Gene/Insert
  Gene/Insert name: ASAP2-1/1
  Species: H. sapiens (human)
  Insert size (bp): 230
  Entrez Gene: ASAP2 (a.k.a. AMAP2, CENTB3, DDEF2, PAG3, PAP, Pap-alpha, SHAG1)
  Cloning method: Restriction Enzyme; 5′ cloning site Sfi1 (unknown if destroyed); 3′ cloning site Not1 (unknown if destroyed)
Terms and licenses: Academic/Nonprofit Terms; Industry Terms: Not Available to Industry
How to cite: pHH0103_ASAP2-1/1 was a gift from Sachdev Sidhu (Addgene plasmid # 91504 ; http://n2t.net/addgene:91504 ; RRID:Addgene_91504)
