[The description below was written by a language model from this plasmid's Addgene catalogue record and pLannotate feature annotations shown in this document.]
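Description:
pHH0103_ASAP2-1/1 is a 6,921 bp bacterial expression plasmid built on the pHH0103 backbone for producing and purifying a human SH3 domain from ASAP2, an ARF GTPase-activating protein. The "1/1" label presumably means the first of one SH3 domain in the protein, though the record does not explain it. The plasmid replicates in E. coli from a ColE1/pMB1-type origin, with a pBR322 bom region nearby, and is selected with ampicillin through the TEM beta-lactamase gene (bla) and its own promoter. The catalogue lists it as low copy. An f1 phage origin is also present, and it sits within the rop gene, which is annotated only as two fragments.

Expression comes from an IPTG-inducible cassette. A tac promoter followed by a lac operator drives the open reading frame, and a plasmid-borne lacI gene under the stronger lacIq promoter supplies repressor to keep it off until induction. The encoded protein carries an N-terminal 6xHis tag, followed by Schistosoma japonicum glutathione S-transferase and then the ASAP2 fragment of about 230 bp, which was cloned between SfiI and NotI sites. This allows purification on either nickel or glutathione resin. The annotation tool matched the insert to mouse Asap2, which most likely reflects sequence conservation, since the catalogue gives the species as human. A phage fd terminator follows the insert. Beyond it lie fragments of M13 gene III and of the tetracycline resistance gene, which look like non-functional remnants of a phage-display phagemid ancestor. The construct belongs to a collection made for surveying the binding specificities of the human SH3 domain family.
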