Features (pLannotate 1.2.2; 21 found; start..end, strand, type, name):
     53..130     +  promoter       lacIq promoter: lacI (mutant); In the lacIq allele, a single base change in the promoter boosts expression of the lacI gene about 10-fold.
    131..1213    +  CDS            lacI: lac repressor; lacI; The lac repressor binds to the lac operator to inhibit transcription in E. coli. This inhibition can be relieved by adding lactose or isopropyl-β-D-thiogalactopyranoside (IPTG).
   1226..1247    +  protein_bind   CAP binding site: CAP binding activates transcription in the presence of cAMP. E. coli catabolite activator protein
   1266..1283    +  promoter       tet promoter (fragment): E. coli promoter for tetracycline efflux protein gene
   1456..1484    +  promoter       tac promoter: strong E. coli promoter; hybrid between the trp and lac UV5 promoters
   1492..1508    +  protein_bind   lac operator: The lac repressor binds to the lac operator to inhibit transcription in E. coli. This inhibition can be relieved by adding lactose or isopropyl-β-D-thiogalactopyranoside (IPTG). lac repressor encoded by lacI
   1593..1610    +  CDS            6xHis: 6xHis affinity tag
   1626..2279    +  CDS            GST26_SCHJA: Experimental evidence at protein level: Swiss-Prot protein existence level 1. GST isoenzymes appear to play a central role in the parasite detoxification system. Other functions are also suspected including a role in increasing the solubility of haematin in the parasite gut. From Schistosoma japonicum (Blood fluke).
   2304..2555    +  CDS            Asap2 (fragment): ASAP2_MOUSE - Also known as Ddef2, Gm1523, Gm592. Experimental evidence at protein level: Swiss-Prot protein existence level 1. Activates the small GTPases ARF1, ARF5 and ARF6. Regulates the formation of post-Golgi vesicles and modulates constitutive secretion. Modulates phagocytosis mediated by Fc gamma receptor and ARF6. Modulates PXN recruitment to focal contacts and cell migration (By similarity). From Mus musculus (Mouse).
   2571..2618    +  terminator     fd terminator (sequence withheld): central terminator from bacteriophage fd (Otsuka and Kunisawa, 1982)
   2623..2835    +  CDS            M13 gene III (fragment) (sequence partly withheld): pIII; III; minor coat protein
   2850..3320    +  CDS            M13 gene III (fragment) (sequence partly withheld): pIII; III; minor coat protein
   3342..3412    +  CDS            TcR (fragment): tetracycline efflux protein; tet; confers resistance to tetracycline
   3654..4034    -  CDS            YPB1_ECOLX: Protein predicted: Swiss-Prot protein existence level 4. From Escherichia coli.
   4051..4202    +  CDS            rop (fragment): Rop protein, which maintains plasmids at low copy number; rop
   4238..4666    -  rep_origin     f1 ori (sequence partly withheld): f1 bacteriophage origin of replication; arrow indicates direction of (+) strand synthesis
   4675..4714    +  CDS            rop (fragment): Rop protein, which maintains plasmids at low copy number; rop
   4816..4956    +  misc_feature   bom: basis of mobility region from pBR322
   5142..5729    -  rep_origin     ori: high-copy-number ColE1/pMB1/pBR322/pUC origin of replication
   5903..6760    -  CDS            bla: BLAT_ECOLX - Experimental evidence at protein level: Swiss-Prot protein existence level 1. TEM-type are the most prevalent beta-lactamases in enterobacteria; they hydrolyze the beta-lactam bond in susceptible beta-lactam antibiotics, thus conferring resistance to penicillins and cephalosporins. TEM-3 and TEM-4 are capable of hydrolyzing cefotaxime and ceftazidime. TEM-5 is capable of hydrolyzing ceftazidime. TEM-6 is capable of hydrolyzing ceftazidime and aztreonam. TEM-8/CAZ-2, TEM- 16/CAZ-7 and TEM-24/CAZ-6 are markedly active against ceftazidime. IRT- 4 shows resistance to beta-lactamase in
   6761..6865    -  promoter       AmpR promoter: bla
>Addgene plasmid #91504 | pHH0103_ASAP2-1/1 | addgene full sequence | sequence record 192403 | Addgene NGS Result
TAACCTATAAAAATAGGCGTATCACGAGGCCCTTTCGTCTTCAAGAATTCCCGACACCATCGAATGGTGC
AAAACCTTTCGCGGTATGGCATGATAGCGCCCGGAAGAGAGTCAATTCAGGGTGGTGAATGTGAAACCAG
TAACGTTATACGATGTCGCAGAGTATGCCGGTGTCTCTTATCAGACCGTTTCCCGCGTGGTGAACCAGGC
CAGCCACGTTTCTGCGAAAACGCGGGAAAAAGTGGAAGCGGCGATGGCGGAGCTGAATTACATTCCCAAC
CGCGTGGCACAACAACTGGCGGGCAAACAGTCGTTGCTGATTGGCGTTGCCACCTCCAGTCTGGCCCTGC
ACGCGCCGTCGCAAATTGTCGCGGCGATTAAATCTCGCGCCGATCAACTGGGTGCCAGCGTGGTGGTGTC
GATGGTAGAACGAAGCGGCGTCGAAGCCTGTAAAGCGGCGGTGCACAATCTTCTCGCGCAACGCGTCAGT
GGGCTGATCATTAACTATCCGCTGGATGACCAGGATGCCATTGCTGTGGAAGCTGCCTGCACTAATGTTC
CGGCGTTATTTCTTGATGTCTCTGACCAGACACCCATCAACAGTATTATTTTCTCCCATGAAGACGGTAC
GCGACTGGGCGTGGAGCATCTGGTCGCATTGGGTCACCAGCAAATCGCGCTGTTAGCGGGCCCATTAAGT
TCTGTCTCGGCGCGTCTGCGTCTGGCTGGCTGGCATAAATATCTCACTCGCAATCAAATTCAGCCGATAG
CGGAACGGGAAGGCGACTGGAGTGCCATGTCCGGTTTTCAACAAACCATGCAAATGCTGAATGAGGGCAT
CGTTCCCACTGCGATGCTGGTTGCCAACGATCAGATGGCGCTGGGCGCAATGCGCGCCATTACCGAGTCC
GGGCTGCGCGTTGGTGCGGATATCTCGGTAGTGGGATACGACGATACCGAAGACAGCTCATGTTATATCC
CGCCGTTAACCACCATCAAACAGGATTTTCGCCTGCTGGGGCAAACCAGCGTGGACCGCTTGCTGCAACT
CTCTCAGGGCCAGGCGGTGAAGGGCAATCAGCTGTTGCCCGTCTCACTGGTGAAAAGAAAAACCACCCTG
GCGCCCAATACGCAAACCGCCTCTCCCCGCGCGTTGGCCGATTCATTAATGCAGCTGGCACGACAGGTTT
CCCGACTGGAAAGCGGGCAGTGAGCGCAACGCAATTAATGTAAGTTAGCTCACTCATTAGGCACAATTCT
CATGTTTGACAGCTTATCATCGACTGCACGGTGCACCAATGCTTCTGGCGTCAGGCAGCCATCGGAAGCT
GTGGTATGGCTGTGCAGGTCGTAAATCACTGCATAATTCGTGTCGCTCAAGGCGCACTCCCGTTCTGGAT
AATGTTTTTTGCGCCGACATCATAACGGTTCTGGCAAATATTCTGAAATGAGCTGTTGACAATTAATCAT
CGGCTCGTATAATGTGTGGAATTGTGAGCGGATAACAATTTCACACAGGAAACAGCCAGTCCGTTTAGGT
GTTTTCACGAGCACTTCACCAACAAGGACCATAGATTATGAAAATCGAAGAACACCATCACCATCACCAT
TCCAGCGGTAAGCTTATGTCCCCTATACTAGGTTATTGGAAAATTAAGGGCCTTGTGCAACCCACTCGAC
TTCTTTTGGAATATCTTGAAGAAAAATATGAAGAGCATTTGTATGAGCGCGATGAAGGTGATAAATGGCG
AAACAAAAAGTTTGAATTGGGTTTGGAGTTTCCCAATCTTCCTTATTATATTGATGGTGATGTTAAATTA
ACACAGTCTATGGCCATCATACGTTATATAGCTGACAAGCACAACATGTTGGGTGGTTGTCCAAAAGAGC
GTGCAGAGATTTCAATGCTTGAAGGAGCGGTTTTGGATATTAGATACGGTGTTTCGAGAATTGCATATAG
TAAAGACTTTGAAACTCTCAAAGTTGATTTTCTTAGCAAGCTACCTGAAATGCTGAAAATGTTCGAAGAT
CGTTTATGTCATAAAACATATTTAAATGGTGATCATGTAACCCATCCTGACTTCATGTTGTATGACGCTC
TTGATGTTGTTTTATACATGGACCCAATGTGCCTGGATGCGTTCCCAAAATTAGTTTGTTTTAAAAAACG
TATTGAAGCTATCCCACAAATTGATAAGTACTTGAAATCCAGCAAGTATATAGCATGGCCTTTGCAGGGC
TGGCAAGCCACGTTTGGTGGTGGCGACCATCCTCCAAAATCGGATCTGGAAGTTCTGTTCCAGGGGCCCC
TGTCCAGCGGTCTGGTTCCGCGTGGTTCCGGTACCGCGGCCCAGCCGGCCATGGCCCAGGGCGCGCTGAA
ACGTGTCAAAGCCCTGTACAACTGTGTTGCCGATAATCCAGATGAACTGACCTTCTCCGAAGGTGATGTC
ATTATCGTCGATGGTGAAGAAGATCAGGAATGGTGGATTGGTCATATTGATGGTGATCCGGGTCGTAAAG
GTGCATTTCCGGTTTCCTTTGTCCATTTCATTGCCGCGGCCGCATA
[142 nt withheld, positions 2567-2708]
C
[98 nt withheld, positions 2710-2807]
AGTTTGTACTGGTGACGAAACTCAGTGTCTAGCTAGAGTGGC
[149 nt withheld, positions 2850-2998]
T
[41 nt withheld, positions 3000-3040]
T
[62 nt withheld, positions 3042-3103]
A
[35 nt withheld, positions 3105-3139]
CCTCCCTCAATCGGTTGAATGTCGCCCTTTTGTCTTTGGCGCTGGTAAACCATATGAA
[86 nt withheld, positions 3198-3283]
T
[54 nt withheld, positions 3285-3338]
CTAGCGCCGCCCTATACCTTGTCTGCCTCCCCGCGTTGCGTCGCGGTGCATGGAGCCGGGCCACCTCGAC
CTGAATGGAAGCCGGCGGCACCTCGCTAACGGATTCACCACTCCAAGAATTGGAGCCAATCAATTCTTGC
GGAGAACTGTGAATGCGCAAACCAACCCTTGGCAGAACATATCCATCGCGTCCGCCATCTCCAGCAGCCG
CACGCGGCGCATCTCGGGCAGCGTTGGGTCCTGGCCACGGGTGCGCATGATCGTGCTCCTGTCGTTGAGG
ACCCGGCTAGGCTGGCGGGGTTGCCTTACTGGTTAGCAGAATGAATCACCGATACGCGAGCGAACGTGAA
GCGACTGCTGCTGCAAAACGTCTGCGACCTGAGCAACAACATGAATGGTCTTCGGTTTCCGTGTTTCGTA
AAGTCTGGAAACGCGGAAGTCAGCGCCCTGCACCATTATGTTCCGGATCTGCATCGCAGGATGCTGCTGG
CTACCCTGTGGAACACCTACATCTGTATTAACGAAGCGCTGGCATTGACCCTGAGTGATTTTTCTCTGGT
CCCGCCGCATCCATACCGCCAGTTGTTTACCCTCACAACGTTCCAGTAACCGGGCATGTTCATCATCAGT
AACCCGTATCGTGAGCATCCTCTCTCGTTTCATCGGTATCATTACCCCCATGAACAGAAATCCCCCTTAC
ACGGAGGCATCAGTGACCAAACAGGAAAAAACCGCCCTTAACATGGCCCGCTTTATCAGAAGCCAGACAT
TAACGCTTCTGGAGAAACTCAACGAGCTGGACGCGGATGAACAGGCAGACATCTGTGAATCGCTTCACGA
CCACGCTGATGAGCTTTACCGCAGGATCCGCGAAATTGTAAGCGTTAATATTTTGTTAAAATTCGCGTTA
AATTTTTGTTAAATCAGCTCATTTTTTAACCAATAGGCCGAAATCGGCAAAATCCCTTATAAATCAAAAG
AATAGACCGAGATAGGGT
[37 nt withheld, positions 4337-4373]
AAAGAACGTGGACTCCAACGTCAAAGG
[49 nt withheld, positions 4401-4449]
T
[91 nt withheld, positions 4451-4541]
G
[124 nt withheld, positions 4543-4666]
CGCGGATCCTGCCTCGCGCGTTTCGGTGATGACGGTGAAAACCTCTGACACATGCAGCTCCCGGAGACGG
TCACAGCTTGTCTGTAAGCGGATGCCGGGAGCAGACAAGCCCGTCAGGGCGCGTCAGCGGGTGTTGGCGG
GTGTCGGGGCGCAGCCATGACCCAGTCACGTAGCGATAGCGGAGTGTATACTGGCTTAACTATGCGGCAT
CAGAGCAGATTGTACTGAGAGTGCACCATATGCGGTGTGAAATACCGCACAGATGCGTAAGGAGAAAATA
CCGCATCAGGCGCTCTTCCGCTTCCTCGCTCACTGACTCGCTGCGCTCGGTCGTTCGGCTGCGGCGAGCG
GTATCAGCTCACTCAAAGGCGGTAATACGGTTATCCACAGAATCAGGGGATAACGCAGGAAAGAACATGT
GAGCAAAAGGCCAGCAAAAGGCCAGGAACCGTAAAAAGGCCGCGTTGCTGGCGTTTTTCCATAGGCTCCG
CCCCCCTGACGAGCATCACAAAAATCGACGCTCAAGTCAGAGGTGGCGAAACCCGACAGGACTATAAAGA
TACCAGGGTTTCCCCCTGGAAGCTCCCTCGTGCGCTCTCCTGTTCCGACCCTGCCGCTTACCGGATACCT
GTCCGCCTTTCTCCCTTCGGGAAGCGTGGCGCTTTCTCATAGCTCACGCTGTAGGTATCTCAGTTCGGTG
TAGGTCGTTCGCTCCAAGCTGGGCTGTGTGCACGAACCCCCCGTTCAGCCCGACCGCTGCGCCTTATCCG
GTAACTATCGTCTTGAGTCCAACCCGGTAAGACACGACTTATCGCCACTGGCAGCAGCCACTGGTAACAG
GATTAGCAGAGCGAGGTATGTAGGCGGTGCTACAGAGTTCTTGAAGTGGTGGCCTAACTACGGCTACACT
AGAAGGACAGTATTTGGTATCTGCGCTCTGCTGAAGCCAGTTACCTTCGGAAAAAGAGTTGGTAGCTCTT
GATCCGGCAAACAAACCACCGCTGGTAGCGGTGGTTTTTTTGTTTGCAAGCAGCAGATTACGCGCAGAAA
AAAAGGATCTCAAGAAGATCCTTTGATCTTTTCTACGGGGTCTGACGCTCAGTGGAACGAAAACTCACGT
TAAGGGATTTTGGTCATGAGATTATCAAAAAGGATCTTCACCTAGATCCTTTTAAATTAAAAATGAAGTT
TTAAATCAATCTAAAGTATATATGAGTAAACTTGGTCTGACAGTTACCAATGCTTAATCAGTGAGGCACC
TATCTCAGCGATCTGTCTATTTCGTTCATCCATAGTTGCCTGACTCCCCGTCGTGTAGATAACTACGATA
CGGGAGGGCTTACCATCTGGCCCCAGTGCTGCAATGATACCGCGAGACCCACGCTCACCGGCTCCAGATT
TATCAGCAATAAACCAGCCAGCCGGAAGGGCCGAGCGCAGAAGTGGTCCTGCAACTTTATCCGCCTCCAT
CCAGTCTATTAATTGTTGCCGGGAAGCTAGAGTAAGTAGTTCGCCAGTTAATAGTTTGCGCAACGTTGTT
GCCATTGCTGCAGGCATCGTGGTGTCACGCTCGTCGTTTGGTATGGCTTCATTCAGCTCCGGTTCCCAAC
GATCAAGGCGAGTTACATGATCCCCCATATTGTGCAAAAAAGCGGTTAGCTCCTTCGGTCCTCCGATCGT
TGTCAGAAGTAAGTTGGCCGCAGTGTTATCACTCATGGTTATGGCAGCACTGCATAATTCTCTTACTGTC
ATGCCATCCGTAAGATGCTTTTCTGTGACTGGTGAGTACTCAACCAAGTCATTCTGAGAATAGTGTATGC
GGCGACCGAGTTGCTCTTGCCCGGCGTCAACACGGGATAATACCGCGCCACATAGCAGAACTTTAAAAGT
GCTCATCATTGGAAAACGTTCTTCGGGGCGAAAACTCTCAAGGATCTTACCGCTGTTGAGATCCAGTTCG
ATGTAACCCACTCGTGCACCCAACTGATCTTCAGCATCTTTTACTTTCACCAGCGTTTCTGGGTGAGCAA
AAACAGGAAGGCAAAATGCCGCAAAAAAGGGAATAAGGGCGACACGGAAATGTTGAATACTCATACTCTT
CCTTTTTCAATATTATTGAAGCATTTATCAGGGTTATTGTCTCATGAGCGGATACATATTTGAATGTATT
TAGAAAAATAAACAAATAGGGGTTCCGCGCACATTTCCCCGAAAAGTGCCACCTGACGTCTAAGAAACCA
TTATTATCATGACAT
