>Addgene plasmid #91504 | pHH0103_ASAP2-1/1 | depositor partial sequence | sequence record 175992 | insert sequence
GGTACCGAATTCGGATCCGCGCGCTGAAACGTGTCAAAGCCCTGTACAACTGTGTTGCCGATAATCCAGA
TGAACTGACCTTCTCCGAAGGTGATGTCATTATCGTCGATGGTGAAGAAGATCAGGAATGGTGGATTGGT
CATATTGATGGTGATCCGGGTCGTAAAGGTGCATTTCCGGTTTCCTTTGTCCATTTCATTGCCGCGGCCG
CTAGCTAAGTCGACGAGCTC
